>Addgene plasmid #230741 | AiP1942 - pAAV-AiE2526m-minBG-SYFP2-WPRE3-BGHpA | addgene full sequence | sequence record 466332 | Addgene NGS Result
GTGAGCTATGAGAAAGCGCCACGCTTCCCGAAGGGAGAAAGGCGGACAGGTATCCGGTAAGCGGCAGGGT
CGGAACAGGAGAGCGCACGAGGGAGCTTCCAGGGGGAAACGCCTGGTATCTTTATAGTCCTGTCGGGTTT
CGCCACCTCTGACTTGAGCGTCGATTTTTGTGATGCTCGTCAGGGGGGCGGAGCCTATGGAAAAACGCCA
GCAACGCGGCCTTTTTACGGTTCCTGGCCTTTTGCTGGCCTTTTGCTCACATGTCCTGCAGGCAGCTGCG
CGCTCGCTCGCTCACTGAGGCCGCCCGGGCGTCGGGCGACCTTTGGTCGCCCGGCCTCAGTGAGCGAGCG
AGCGCGCAGAGAGGGAGTGGCCAACTCCATCACTAGGGGTTCCTGCGGCCGCACGCGTTGTAAGAGTAAT
AATCGAATCTGTCCAAGATTCAGAGAGATAATTACACTTTCACTGCATTGCCAGGGGTCAGCGTCTCTGT
GGACCGGAGGAGTTGATTTACTAACAATAGTGTTACATTTAAAAAAAAAATGGCGTTTGAGATTATAATG
TTAATGGCTGTGGTCGCAGGGGAATGCTGCCGCTTCCAACTAATTCCACACAACTTCTTTTTCCTCCTTC
CTTTCTTCCTGGGCTTCATCTTTGTAAGGAACTGGAGCCTTCCTAATGTTTAATTTGCTGCAGGCGCCAG
AAGGTTATGACCAGCTCTGGGGCTTGGTCATGACTGGTTGTTCCGGTAGTGTTTGCATTGTGGCCTCGAC
AGGCTGTCTTGTCAACAACAAGGACCAGAGTGAAGGACAGTGCTGCGAGCACCTCTCAGCGAGGCGAGCA
GAGAGCACCCAGGCAGAAGGCAGCACTGGCTGGGCTTCTCCAGCTTTCGATTCTCTCCGGCCAGGTTTGC
AGCCTGGAGAAACATGCCACCAGGCTGGATCTCTGACTTCCTTGGTCCTGGAGCTCTTCAGTCAAACCTA
GACCTGCCCTGTTCTCGGAGCTCGGGCTGGGCATAAAAGTCAGGGCAGAGCCATCTATTGCTTACATTTG
CTTCTGGGATCCAGATCTTTCGAAGCTAGCGCTACCGGTCGCCACCATGGTGAGCAAGGGCGAGGAGCTG
TTCACCGGGGTGGTGCCCATCCTGGTCGAGCTGGACGGCGACGTAAACGGCCACAAGTTCAGCGTGTCCG
GCGAGGGCGAGGGCGATGCCACCTACGGCAAGCTGACCCTGAAGCTGATCTGCACCACCGGCAAGCTGCC
CGTGCCCTGGCCCACCCTCGTGACCACCCTGGGCTACGGCGTGCAGTGCTTCGCCCGCTACCCCGACCAC
ATGAAGCAGCACGACTTCTTCAAGTCCGCCATGCCCGAAGGCTACGTCCAGGAGCGCACCATCTTCTTCA
AGGACGACGGCAACTACAAGACCCGCGCCGAGGTGAAGTTCGAGGGCGACACCCTGGTGAACCGCATCGA
GCTGAAGGGCATCGACTTCAAGGAGGACGGCAACATCCTGGGGCACAAGCTGGAGTACAACTACAACAGC
CACAACGTCTATATCACCGCCGACAAGCAGAAGAACGGCATCAAGGCCAACTTCAAGATCCGCCACAACA
TCGAGGACGGCGGCGTGCAGCTCGCCGACCACTACCAGCAGAACACCCCCATCGGCGACGGCCCCGTGCT
GCTGCCCGACAACCACTACCTGAGCTACCAGTCCAAGCTGAGCAAAGACCCCAACGAGAAGCGCGATCAC
ATGGTCCTGCTGGAGTTCGTGACCGCCGCCGGGATCACTCTCGGCATGGACGAGCTGTACAAGTAAGTCG
ACGGCGCGCCGCGGCCGCGAATTCGATATCATAATCAACCTCTGGATTACAAAATTTGTGAAAGATTGAC
TGGTATTCTTAACTATGTTGCTCCTTTTACGCTATGTGGATACGCTGCTTTAATGCCTTTGTATCATGCT
ATTGCTTCCCGTATGGCTTTCATTTTCTCCTCCTTGTATAAATCCTGGTTAGTTCTTGCCACGGCGGAAC
TCATCGCCGCCTGCCTTGCCCGCTGCTGGACAGGGGCTCGGCTGTTGGGCACTGACAATTCCGTGGCTCG
AGAGATCTTCGACTGTGCCTTCTAGTTGCCAGCCATCTGTTGTTTGCCCCTCCCCCGTGCCTTCCTTGAC
CCTGGAAGGTGCCACTCCCACTGTCCTTTCCTAATAAAATGAGGAAATTGCATCGCATTGTCTGAGTAGG
TGTCATTCTATTCTGGGGGGTGGGGTGGGGCAGGACAGCAAGGGGGAGGATTGGGAAGACAATAGCAGGC
ATGAGATCTCACGTGCGGACCGAGCGGCCGCAGGAACCCCTAGTGATGGAGTTGGCCACTCCCTCTCTGC
GCGCTCGCTCGCTCACTGAGGCCGGGCGACCAAAGGTCGCCCGACGCCCGGGCTTTGCCCGGGCGGCCTC
AGTGAGCGAGCGAGCGCGCAGCTGCCTGCAGGGGCGCCTGATGCGGTATTTTCTCCTTACGCATCTGTGC
GGTATTTCACACCGCATA
[95 nt withheld, positions 2539-2633]
T
[46 nt withheld, positions 2635-2680]
C
[141 nt withheld, positions 2682-2822]
CCTTTGACGTTGGAGTCCACGTTCTTT
[37 nt withheld, positions 2850-2886]
ACTCTATCTCGGGCTATTCTTTTGATTTATAAGGGATTTTGCCGATTTCGGTCTATTGGTTAAAAAATGA
GCTGATTTAACAAAAATTTAACGCGAATTTTAACAAAATATTAACGTTTACAATTTTATGGTGCACTCTC
AGTACAATCTGCTCTGATGCCGCATAGTTAAGCCAGCCCCGACACCCGCCAACACCCGCTGACGCGCCCT
GACGGGCTTGTCTGCTCCCGGCATCCGCTTACAGACAAGCTGTGACCGTCTCCGGGAGCTGCATGTGTCA
GAGGTTTTCACCGTCATCACCGAAACGCGCGAGACGAAAGGGCCTCGTGATACGCCTATTTTTATAGGTT
AATGTCATGATAATAATGGTTTCTTAGACGTCAGGTGGCACTTTTCGGGGAAATGTGCGCGGAACCCCTA
TTTGTTTATTTTTCTAAATACATTCAAATATGTATCCGCTCATGAGACAATAACCCTGATAAATGCTTCA
ATAATATTGAAAAAGGAAGAGTATGAGTATTCAACATTTCCGTGTCGCCCTTATTCCCTTTTTTGCGGCA
TTTTGCCTTCCTGTTTTTGCTCACCCAGAAACGCTGGTGAAAGTAAAAGATGCTGAAGATCAGTTGGGTG
CACGAGTGGGTTACATCGAACTGGATCTCAACAGCGGTAAGATCCTTGAGAGTTTTCGCCCCGAAGAACG
TTTTCCAATGATGAGCACTTTTAAAGTTCTGCTATGTGGCGCGGTATTATCCCGTATTGACGCCGGGCAA
GAGCAACTCGGTCGCCGCATACACTATTCTCAGAATGACTTGGTTGAGTACTCACCAGTCACAGAAAAGC
ATCTTACGGATGGCATGACAGTAAGAGAATTATGCAGTGCTGCCATAACCATGAGTGATAACACTGCGGC
CAACTTACTTCTGACAACGATCGGAGGACCGAAGGAGCTAACCGCTTTTTTGCACAACATGGGGGATCAT
GTAACTCGCCTTGATCGTTGGGAACCGGAGCTGAATGAAGCCATACCAAACGACGAGCGTGACACCACGA
TGCCTGTAGCAATGGCAACAACGTTGCGCAAACTATTAACTGGCGAACTACTTACTCTAGCTTCCCGGCA
ACAATTAATAGACTGGATGGAGGCGGATAAAGTTGCAGGACCACTTCTGCGCTCGGCCCTTCCGGCTGGC
TGGTTTATTGCTGATAAATCTGGAGCCGGTGAGCGTGGGTCTCGCGGTATCATTGCAGCACTGGGGCCAG
ATGGTAAGCCCTCCCGTATCGTAGTTATCTACACGACGGGGAGTCAGGCAACTATGGATGAACGAAATAG
ACAGATCGCTGAGATAGGTGCCTCACTGATTAAGCATTGGTAACTGTCAGACCAAGTTTACTCATATATA
CTTTAGATTGATTTAAAACTTCATTTTTAATTTAAAAGGATCTAGGTGAAGATCCTTTTTGATAATCTCA
TGACCAAAATCCCTTAACGTGAGTTTTCGTTCCACTGAGCGTCAGACCCCGTAGAAAAGATCAAAGGATC
TTCTTGAGATCCTTTTTTTCTGCGCGTAATCTGCTGCTTGCAAACAAAAAAACCACCGCTACCAGCGGTG
GTTTGTTTGCCGGATCAAGAGCTACCAACTCTTTTTCCGAAGGTAACTGGCTTCAGCAGAGCGCAGATAC
CAAATACTGTTCTTCTAGTGTAGCCGTAGTTAGGCCACCACTTCAAGAACTCTGTAGCACCGCCTACATA
CCTCGCTCTGCTAATCCTGTTACCAGTGGCTGCTGCCAGTGGCGATAAGTCGTGTCTTACCGGGTTGGAC
TCAAGACGATAGTTACCGGATAAGGCGCAGCGGTCGGGCTGAACGGGGGGTTCGTGCACACAGCCCAGCT
TGGAGCGAACGACCTACACCGAACTGAGATACCTACAGC
Features (pLannotate 1.2.2; 14 found; start..end, strand, type, name):
    276..303     +  repeat_region  AAV2 ITR (fragment): inverted terminal repeat of adeno-associated virus serotype 2 inverted
    332..359     +  repeat_region  AAV2 ITR (fragment): inverted terminal repeat of adeno-associated virus serotype 2 inverted
   1097..1813    +  CDS            SYFP2: SYFP2 is a basic (constitutively fluorescent) yellow fluorescent protein published in 2006, derived from Aequorea victoria. It is reported to be a very rapidly-maturing monomer with moderate acid sensitivity.
   1853..2010    +  misc_feature   WPRE (fragment): woodchuck hepatitis virus posttranscriptional regulatory element
   2016..2096    +  misc_feature   WPRE (fragment): woodchuck hepatitis virus posttranscriptional regulatory element
   2113..2224    +  polyA_signal   bGH poly(A) signal: bovine growth hormone polyadenylation signal
   2342..2482    +  repeat_region  AAV2 ITR: inverted terminal repeat of adeno-associated virus serotype 2 inverted
   2487..2538    -  misc_feature   bom (fragment): basis of mobility region from pBR322
   2557..3012    +  rep_origin     f1 ori (sequence partly withheld): f1 bacteriophage origin of replication; arrow indicates direction of (+) strand synthesis
   3013..3062    -  misc_feature   bom (fragment): basis of mobility region from pBR322
   3164..3199    -  CDS            rop (fragment): Rop protein, which maintains plasmids at low copy number; rop
   3294..3398    +  promoter       AmpR promoter: bla
   3399..4259    +  CDS            AmpR: β-lactamase; bla; confers resistance to ampicillin, carbenicillin, and related antibiotics
   4430..203     +  rep_origin     ori (across the origin): high-copy-number ColE1/pMB1/pBR322/pUC origin of replication
