[The description below was written by a language model from this plasmid's Addgene catalogue record and pLannotate feature annotations shown in this document.]
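Description:
AiP1942 - pAAV-AiE2526m-minBG-SYFP2-WPRE3-BGHpA is an adeno-associated virus transfer plasmid built on a pAAV2 backbone. It is intended for packaging a reporter cassette into recombinant AAV for delivery to brain tissue. In bacteria it is maintained as a high-copy plasmid through a ColE1/pUC-type origin and selected with ampicillin via the β-lactamase gene and its own promoter. An f1 phage origin is also present, along with small remnants of pBR322 bom and rop sequences that are fragments rather than functional elements. The 4,815 nt sequence record shows one complete AAV2 inverted terminal repeat downstream of the cassette. Only two short ITR fragments are annotated on the upstream side, which may reflect the difficulty of sequencing and annotating these hairpin-forming repeats. The ITRs define the segment that is replicated and packaged into virions.

Between the ITRs, the AiE2526m enhancer sits upstream of minBG, a minimal promoter. The name suggests a beta-globin origin, though the record does not spell this out. Neither the enhancer nor the promoter is annotated in the feature table, but the unannotated stretch between the upstream ITR fragments and the reporter is consistent with their position. A minimal promoter of this kind has little activity alone, so the enhancer is expected to determine where expression occurs. The cassette drives SYFP2, a rapidly maturing monomeric yellow fluorescent protein derived from Aequorea victoria. SYFP2 is followed by WPRE3, a shortened woodchuck hepatitis virus posttranscriptional element detected as two fragments, which boosts transcript expression while saving packaging space. A bovine growth hormone polyadenylation signal ends the cassette.

The stated purpose is enhancer-driven, AAV-mediated transgene expression in specific brain cell populations, with SYFP2 fluorescence marking the labelled cells. The record does not say which cell population AiE2526m targets.
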