Addgene plasmid #230741: AiP1942 - pAAV-AiE2526m-minBG-SYFP2-WPRE3-BGHpA
Purpose: AiE2526m is an enhancer sequence, designed to drive AAV-mediated transgene expression in specific populations of brain cells
Depositing lab: Allen Institute for Brain Science & Bosiljka Tasic. Depositing organization: Allen Institute. Publication: A suite of enhancer AAVs and transgenic mouse lines for genetic access to cortical cell types. Ben-Simon Y, Hooper M, Narayan S, Daigle TL, Dwivedi D, Way SW, Oster A, Stafford DA, Mich JK, Taormina MJ, Martinez RA, Opitz-Araya X, Roth JR, Alexander JR, Allen S, Amster A, Arbuckle J, Ayala A, Baker PM, Bakken TE, Barcelli T, Barta S, Bendrick J, Bertagnolli D, Bielstein C, Bishwakarma P, Bowlus J, Boyer G, Brouner K, Casian B, Casper T, Chakka AB, Chakrabarty R, Chance RK, Chavan S, Clark M, Colbert K, Collman F, Daniel S, Departee M, DiValentin P, Donadio N, Dotson N, Egdorf T, Fliss T, Gabitto M, Garcia J, Gary A, Gasperini M, Gloe J, Goldy J, Gore BB, Graybuck L, Greisman N, Haeseleer F, Halterman C, Haradon Z, Hastings SD, Helback O, Ho W, Hockemeyer D, Huang C, Huff S, Hunker A, Johansen N, Jones D, Juneau Z, Kalmbach B, Kannan M, Khem S, Kussick E, Kutsal R, Larsen R, Lee C, Lee AY, Leibly M, Lenz GH, Li S, Liang E, Lusk N, Madigan Z, Malloy J, Malone J, McCue R, Melchor J, Mollenkopf T, Moosman S, Morin E, Newman D, Ng L, Ngo K, Omstead V, Otto S, Oyama A, Pena N, Pham T, Phillips E, Pom CA, Potekhina L, Ransford S, Ray PL, Rette D, Reynoldson C, Rimorin C, Rocha D, Ruiz A, Sanchez REA, Sawyer L, Sedeno-Cortes A, Sevigny JP, Shapovalova N, Shepard N, Shulga L, Sigler AR, Siverts L, Soliman S, Somasundaram S, Staats B, Stewart K, Szelenyi E, Tieu M, Trader C, Tran A, van Velthoven CTJ, Walker M, Wang Y, Weed N, Wirthlin M, Wood T, Wynalda B, Yao Z, Zhou T, Ariza J, Dee N, Reding M, Ronellenfitch K, Mufti S, Sunkin SM, Smith KA, Esposito L, Waters J, Thyagarajan B, Yao S, Lein ES, Zeng H, Levi BP, Ngai J, Ting JT, Tasic B. Cell. 2025 May 16:S0092-8674(25)00513-6. doi: 10.1016/j.cell.2025.05.002. PubMed 40403729.
Backbone
  Vector backbone: pAAV2
  Vector type: AAV
Growth in bacteria
  Bacterial resistance: Ampicillin, 100 μg/mL
  Growth temperature: 37°C
  Growth strain: NEB Stable
  Copy number: High Copy
Gene/Insert
  Gene/Insert name: SYFP2
  Species: Synthetic
  Promoter: minBG
  Cloning method: Gibson Cloning
Terms and licenses: Academic/Nonprofit Terms; Industry Terms: Not Available to Industry
How to cite: AiP1942 - pAAV-AiE2526m-minBG-SYFP2-WPRE3-BGHpA was a gift from Allen Institute for Brain Science & Bosiljka Tasic (Addgene plasmid # 230741 ; http://n2t.net/addgene:230741 ; RRID:Addgene_230741)
